>Addgene plasmid #85946 | pOP589 | addgene full sequence | sequence record 169774 | Addgene NGS Result
CATCGATTTAGCACAGCTAACACCACGTCGTCCCTATCTGCTGCCCTAGGTCTATGAGTGGTTGCTGGAT
AACTTTACGGGCATGCATAAGGCTCGTATAATATATTCAGGGAGACCACAACGGTTTCCCTCTACAAATA
ATTTTGTTTAACTTTGCATGCCAGTTGTAGATCAGCATAGCATAGACAACCAAGGAGGTAGTGCACATGG
ATAAGAAATACTCTATTGGTTTGGCTATCGGTACAAACTCTGTTGGTTGGGCTGTTATTACTGATGAATA
CAAGGTTCCATCCAAGAAGTTCAAGGTTTTGGGTAACACTGATAGACACTCCATCAAAAAGAACTTGATT
GGTGCCTTGTTGTTCGATTCTGGTGAAACTGCTGAAGCTACTAGATTGAAAAGAACCGCTAGAAGAAGAT
ACACCAGAAGAAAGAACAGAATCTGCTACTTGCAAGAAATCTTCTCCAACGAAATGGCCAAGGTTGATGA
TTCATTCTTCCACAGATTGGAAGAATCCTTCTTGGTCGAAGAAGATAAGAAGCACGAAAGACATCCAATC
TTCGGTAACATCGTTGATGAAGTTGCTTACCACGAAAAGTACCCAACTATCTACCATTTGAGAAAGAAGT
TGGTTGACTCTACCGATAAGGCTGATTTGAGATTGATCTATTTGGCTTTGGCCCACATGATTAAGTTCAG
AGGTCATTTCTTGATCGAAGGTGATTTGAACCCAGATAACTCCGATGTTGATAAGTTGTTCATCCAATTA
GTCCAAACCTACAATCAATTATTCGAAGAAAACCCAATCAACGCCTCTGGTGTTGATGCTAAAGCTATTT
TGTCTGCCAGATTGTCCAAGTCCAGAAGATTAGAAAATTTGATCGCCCAATTACCAGGTGAAAAGAAGAA
TGGTTTGTTCGGTAATTTGATTGCCTTGTCTTTGGGTTTGACTCCAAACTTCAAGTCCAATTTCGATTTG
GCTGAAGATGCCAAGTTGCAATTATCTAAGGATACCTACGATGACGATTTGGATAACTTGTTGGCTCAAA
TCGGTGATCAATACGCTGATTTGTTTTTGGCTGCTAAGAACTTGTCCGATGCCATTTTGTTGTCCGATAT
TTTGAGAGTCAACACCGAAATTACTAAGGCTCCATTGTCTGCCTCTATGATCAAAAGATACGATGAACAC
CACCAAGACTTGACTTTGTTGAAGGCTTTGGTCAGACAACAATTACCTGAAAAGTACAAAGAAATTTTCT
TCGATCAATCCAAGAACGGTTACGCCGGTTATATTGATGGTGGTGCTTCTCAAGAAGAATTTTACAAGTT
CATCAAGCCAATCTTGGAAAAGATGGACGGTACTGAAGAATTATTGGTCAAGTTGAACAGAGAAGATTTG
TTGAGAAAGCAAAGAACCTTCGACAACGGTTCTATTCCACATCAAATTCACTTGGGTGAATTGCACGCAA
TTTTGAGAAGACAAGAAGATTTTTATCCATTCTTGAAGGACAACAGAGAAAAGATCGAAAAGATTCTGAC
CTTCAGAATCCCTTACTACGTTGGTCCATTGGCTAGAGGTAATTCAAGATTTGCCTGGATGACTAGAAAG
TCCGAAGAAACTATTACTCCTTGGAACTTCGAAGAAGTTGTAGATAAGGGTGCTTCTGCCCAATCCTTTA
TTGAAAGAATGACCAACTTCGACAAGAACTTGCCAAACGAAAAGGTTTTGCCAAAGCACTCTTTGTTGTA
CGAATACTTCACCGTCTACAACGAATTGACTAAGGTTAAGTACGTCACCGAAGGTATGAGAAAACCAGCT
TTTTTATCCGGTGAACAAAAGAAGGCTATCGTCGATTTGTTGTTCAAGACCAACAGAAAGGTTACTGTCA
AGCAATTAAAAGAAGATTACTTCAAGAAAATCGAATGCTTCGACTCCGTTGAAATTTCTGGTGTCGAAGA
TAGATTCAATGCCTCTTTAGGTACTTACCATGACTTGTTGAAAATCATCAAGGACAAGGATTTCTTGGAC
AACGAAGAAAACGAAGATATTTTGGAAGATATTGTCTTGACATTGACCTTGTTTGAAGATAGAGAAATGA
TTGAAGAAAGATTGAAAACCTACGCCCACTTGTTCGATGATAAGGTTATGAAGCAATTAAAGAGAAGAAG
ATACACTGGTTGGGGTAGATTGTCCAGAAAATTGATTAACGGTATCAGAGACAAGCAATCCGGTAAGACC
ATTTTGGACTTTTTGAAGTCTGATGGTTTCGCTAACAGAAACTTCATGCAATTAATCCACGACGATTCCT
TGACTTTCAAAGAAGATATACAAAAGGCCCAAGTCTCTGGTCAAGGTGATTCTTTACATGAACATATCGC
TAACTTGGCTGGTTCTCCAGCTATTAAGAAGGGTATTTTACAAACCGTTAAGGTCGTTGACGAATTGGTC
AAAGTTATGGGTAGACATAAGCCAGAAAACATCGTTATCGAAATGGCTAGAGAAAATCAAACCACCCAAA
AGGGTCAAAAGAACTCCAGAGAAAGAATGAAGAGAATCGAAGAAGGTATCAAAGAATTGGGTTCCCAAAT
TTTGAAAGAACACCCAGTTGAAAACACCCAATTACAAAACGAAAAGTTGTACTTGTACTACTTGCAAAAC
GGTAGAGATATGTACGTTGACCAAGAATTGGACATCAACAGATTGTCTGATTACGATGTTGACGCTATCG
TTCCACAATCTTTTTTGAAGGATGACTCCATTGACAACAAGGTCTTGACTAGATCCGATAAGAATAGAGG
TAAGTCCGATAACGTTCCATCTGAAGAAGTCGTTAAGAAAATGAAGAACTATTGGAGACAATTATTGAAC
GCCAAGTTGATCACCCAAAGAAAGTTTGACAATTTGACCAAGGCTGAAAGAGGTGGTTTGTCTGAATTGG
ATAAGGCAGGTTTCATCAAAAGACAATTAGTAGAAACCAGACAAATCACCAAGCACGTTGCTCAAATTTT
GGATAGTAGAATGAACACTAAGTACGACGAAAACGACAAATTGATCAGAGAAGTTAAGGTCATTACCTTG
AAGTCCAAGTTGGTTTCCGATTTCAGAAAGGACTTCCAATTCTACAAGGTCAGAGAAATCAACAACTACC
ATCATGCACATGATGCTTACTTGAATGCTGTTGTTGGTACTGCCTTGATTAAGAAGTATCCAAAGTTGGA
ATCCGAATTTGTCTACGGTGATTACAAGGTTTACGACGTTAGAAAGATGATCGCCAAGTCCGAACAAGAA
ATTGGTAAAGCTACTGCCAAATACTTCTTCTACTCCAATATTATGAATTTCTTTAAGACCGAAATCACTT
TGGCCAACGGTGAAATTAGAAAAAGACCATTGATTGAAACTAATGGTGAAACAGGTGAAATCGTTTGGGA
TAAGGGTAGAGATTTTGCCACTGTTAGAAAGGTATTGTCCATGCCACAAGTAAACATCGTCAAAAAGACC
GAAGTTCAAACTGGTGGTTTCTCCAAAGAATCCATTTTGCCTAAGAGAAACTCCGATAAGTTGATCGCTA
GAAAAAAAGACTGGGACCCAAAAAAGTACGGTGGTTTTGATTCTCCAACTGTTGCTTACTCTGTTTTGGT
TGTTGCTAAGGTCGAAAAGGGTAAGAGTAAGAAGTTGAAGTCCGTCAAAGAATTATTAGGTATCACTATC
ATGGAAAGATCCTCATTCGAAAAGAATCCTATCGACTTTTTGGAAGCCAAGGGTTACAAAGAAGTCAAGA
AGGACTTGATCATTAAGTTGCCAAAGTACAGTTTGTTCGAATTGGAAAATGGTAGAAAGAGAATGTTGGC
TTCTGCCGGTGAATTACAAAAGGGTAATGAATTGGCTTTGCCATCCAAGTACGTTAATTTCTTATACTTG
GCCTCCCACTACGAAAAATTGAAAGGTTCTCCTGAAGATAACGAACAAAAGCAATTATTTGTCGAACAAC
ACAAGCACTACTTGGACGAAATCATTGAACAAATTTCCGAATTTTCCAAAAGAGTCATTTTGGCTGACGC
CAATTTGGACAAAGTTTTGTCAGCTTACAACAAGCACAGAGATAAGCCAATTAGAGAACAAGCTGAAAAC
ATCATTCACTTGTTCACTTTGACTAACTTGGGTGCTCCAGCTGCTTTTAAGTATTTCGATACCACTATCG
ACAGAAAGAGATACACCTCTACCAAAGAAGTTTTGGACGCTACTTTGATCCACCAATCTATTACTGGTTT
GTACGAAACTAGAATCGACTTGTCTCAATTAGGTGGTGATTAACAAGCTTGAGCTTTGACAGCTAGCTCA
GTCCTAGGTATAATGCTAGCCCCTTAATCATCCGGCTCGTATAATGTGGTTTTAGAGCTAGAAATAGCAA
GTTAAAATAAGGCTAGTCCGTTATCAACTTGAAAAAGTGGCACCGAGTCGGTGCTTTTTTGGCATCAAAT
AAAACGAAAGGCTCAGTCGAAAGACTGGGCCTTTCGTTTTATCTGTTGTTTGTCGGTGAACGCTCTCCTG
AGTAGGACAAATCCGCCGCCCTAGAAGCTCGAATTCTCTAGAGAATCAGGTTTGTGCCAATACCAGTAGA
AACAGACGAAGAATCCATGGGTATGGACAGTTTTCCCTTTGATATGTAACGGTGAACAGTTGTTCTACTT
TTGTTTGTTAGTCTTGATGCTTCACTGATAGATACAAGAGCCATAAGAACCTCAGATCCTTCCGTATTTA
GCCAGTATGTTCTCTAGTGTGGTTCGTTGTTTTTGCGTGAGCCATGAGAACGAACCATTGAGATCATACT
TACTTTGCATGTCACTCAAAAATTTTGCCTCAAAACTGGTGAGCTGAATTTTTGCAGTTAAAGCATCGTG
TAGTGTTTTTCTTAGTCCGTTATGTAGGTAGGAATCTGATGTAATGGTTGTTGGTATTTTGTCACCATTC
ATTTTTATCTGGTTGTTCTCAAGTTCGGTTACGAGATCCATTTGTCTATCTAGTTCAACTTGGAAAATCA
ACGTATCAGTCGGGCGGCCTCGCTTATCAACCACCAATTTCATATTGCTGTAAGTGTTTAAATCTTTACT
TATTGGTTTCAAAACCCATTGGTTAAGCCTTTTAAACTCATGGTAGTTATTTTCAAGCATTAACATGAAC
TTAAATTCATCAAGGCTAATCTCTATATTTGCCTTGTGAGTTTTCTTTTGTGTTAGTTCTTTTAATAACC
ACTCATAAATCCTCATAGAGTATTTGTTTTCAAAAGACTTAACATGTTCCAGATTATATTTTATGAATTT
TTTTAACTGGAAAAGATAAGGCAATATCTCTTCACTAAAAACTAATTCTAATTTTTCGCTTGAGAACTTG
GCATAGTTTGTCCACTGGAAAATCTCAAAGCCTTTAACCAAAGGATTCCTGATTTCCACAGTTCTCGTCA
TCAGCTCTCTGGTTGCTTTAGCTAATACACCATAAGCATTTTCCCTACTGATGTTCATCATCTGAACGTA
TTGGTTATAAGTGAACGATACCGTCCGTTCTTTCCTTGTAGGGTTTTCAATCGTGGGGTTGAGTAGTGCC
ACACAGCATAAAATTAGCTTGGTTTCATGCTCCGTTAAGTCATAGCGACTAATCGCTAGTTCATTTGCTT
TGAAAACAACTAATTCAGACATACATCTCAATTGGTCTAGGTGATTTTAATCACTATACCAATTGAGATG
GGCTAGTCAATGATAATTACTAGTCCTTTTCCTTTGAGTTGTGGGTATCTGTAAATTCTGCTAGACCTTT
GCTGGAAAACTTGTAAATTCTGCTAGACCCTCTGTAAATTCCGCTAGACCTTTGTGTGTTTTTTTTGTTT
ATATTCAAGTGGTTATAATTTATAGAATAAAGAAAGAATAAAAAAAGATAAAAAGAATAGATCCCAGCCC
TGTGTATAACTCACTACTTTAGTCAGTTCCGCAGTATTACAAAAGGATGTCGCAAACGCTGTTTGCTCCT
CTACAAAACAGACCTTAAAACCCTAAAGGCTTAAGTAGCACCCTCGCAAGCTCGGTTGCGGCCGCAATCG
GGCAAATCGCTGAATATTCCTTTTGTCTCCGACCATCAGGCACCTGAGTCGCTGTCTTTTTCGTGACATT
CAGTTCGCTGCGCTCACGGCTCTGGCAGTGAATGGGGGTAAATGGCACTACAGGCGCCTTTTATGGATTC
ATGCAAGGAAACTACCCATAATACAAGAAAAGCCCGTCACGGGCTTCTCAGGGCGTTTTATGGCGGGTCT
GCTATGTGGTGCTATCTGACTTTTTGCTGTTCAGCAGTTCCTGCCCTCTGATTTTCCAGTCTGACCACTT
CGGATTATCCCGTGACAGGTCATTCAGACTGGCTAATGCACCCAGTAAGGCAGCGGTATCATCAACGGGG
TCTGACGCTCAGTGGAACGAAAACTCACGTTAAGGGATTTTGGTCATGAGATTATCAAAAAGGATCTTCA
CCTAGATCCTTTTAAATTAAAAATGAAGTTTTAAATCAATCTAAAGTATATATGAGTAAACTTGGTCTGA
CAGTTACCAATGCTTAATCAGTGAGGCACCTATCTCAGCGATCTGTCTATTTCGTTCATCCATAGTTGCC
TGACTCCCCGTCGTGTAGATAACTACGATACGGGAGGGCTTACCATCTGGCCCCAGTGCTGCAATGATAC
CGCGAGACCCACGCTCACCGGCTCCAGATTTATCAGCAATAAACCAGCCAGCCGGAAGGGCCGAGCGCAG
AAGTGGTCCTGCAACTTTATCCGCCTCCATCCAGTCTATTAATTGTTGCCGGGAAGCTAGAGTAAGTAGT
TCGCCAGTTAATAGTTTGCGCAACGTTGTTGCCATTGCTACAGGCATCGTGGTGTCACGCTCGTCGTTTG
GTATGGCTTCATTCAGCTCCGGTTCCCAACGATCAAGGCGAGTTACATGATCCCCCATGTTGTGCAAAAA
AGCGGTTAGCTCCTTCGGTCCTCCGATCGTTGTCAGAAGTAAGTTGGCCGCAGTGTTATCACTCATGGTT
ATGGCAGCACTGCATAATTCTCTTACTGTCATGCCATCCGTAAGATGCTTTTCTGTGACTGGTGAGTACT
CAACCAAGTCATTCTGAGAATAGTGTATGCGGCGACCGAGTTGCTCTTGCCCGGCGTCAATACGGGATAA
TACCGCGCCACATAGCAGAACTTTAAAAGTGCTCATCATTGGAAAACGTTCTTCGGGGCGAAAACTCTCA
AGGATCTTACCGCTGTTGAGATCCAGTTCGATGTAACCCACTCGTGCACCCAACTGATCTTCAGCATCTT
TTACTTTCACCAGCGTTTCTGGGTGAGCAAAAACAGGAAGGCAAAATGCCGCAAAAAAGGGAATAAGGGC
GACACGGAAATGTTGAATACTCATACTCTTCCTTTTTCAATATTATTGAAGCATTTATCAGGGTTATTGT
CTCATGAGCGGATACATATTTGAATGTATTTAGAAAAATAAACAAATAGGGGTTCCGCGCACATTTCCCC
GAAAAGTGCCACCTG
Features (pLannotate 1.2.2; 11 found; start..end, strand, type, name):
      2..73      +  CDS            sspB (fragment): SSPB_ECOLI - Experimental evidence at protein level: Swiss-Prot protein existence level 1. Also stimulates degradation of the N-terminus of RseA (residues 1-108, alone or in complex with sigma-E) by ClpX-ClpP in a non-ssrA-mediated fashion. From Escherichia coli (strain K12).
    207..4310    +  CDS            cas9: CAS9_STRP1 - Also known as csn1 From Streptococcus pyogenes serotype M1.
   4326..4360    +  promoter       J23119 promoter: bacterial promoter (Registry of Standard Biological Parts BBa J23119)
   4364..4386    +  promoter       trc promoter (fragment): strong E. coli promoter; hybrid between the trp and lac UV5 promoters
   4389..4464    +  misc_RNA       gRNA scaffold: guide RNA scaffold for the Streptococcus pyogenes CRISPR/Cas9 system
   4476..4562    +  terminator     rrnB T1 terminator: Escherichia coli rrnB; transcription terminator T1 from the E. coli rrnB gene
   4593..4619    +  terminator     λ tL3 terminator (fragment): transcription terminator tL3 from phage λ
   4742..5692    -  CDS            Rep101(Ts): temperature-sensitive version of the RepA protein needed for replication with the pSC101 origin (Armstrong et al., 1984); rep101 encoding an A56V mutation
   5740..5962    -  rep_origin     pSC101 ori: low-copy replication origin that requires the Rep101 protein
   6584..7444    -  CDS            AmpR: β-lactamase; bla; confers resistance to ampicillin, carbenicillin, and related antibiotics
   7445..7549    -  promoter       AmpR promoter: bla
