[The description below was written by a language model from this plasmid's Addgene catalogue record and pLannotate feature annotations shown in this document.]
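Description:
pOP589 is a low-copy bacterial expression plasmid built on a pDK46-derived backbone and described in the record as pOP576 with an added "gRNA key". It replicates from the pSC101 origin together with a temperature-sensitive Rep101 (RepA A56V) protein. This keeps copy number low and makes maintenance dependent on permissive temperature, consistent with the recorded 30°C growth in DH5alpha. Selection is by ampicillin through a β-lactamase gene driven by its own bla promoter.

The payload, assembled by Gibson cloning, is listed as dCas9 and a gRNA. The feature table annotates a full-length Streptococcus pyogenes cas9 open reading frame. The annotation tool does not distinguish the catalytically dead form, so the dCas9 identity rests on the catalogue entry. The promoter driving this gene is not annotated. Immediately downstream sits a guide RNA cassette: the constitutive synthetic J23119 promoter, a short region between promoter and scaffold that the tool scores as a trc promoter fragment, the S. pyogenes gRNA scaffold, and then the rrnB T1 terminator and a fragment of the λ tL3 terminator. That short region lies where a spacer would normally sit, so it may be a guide that targets a trc-type promoter, but the record does not state the target. A short fragment matching E. coli sspB also appears upstream of cas9, and its role is not explained.

The associated publication concerns encryption and steganography of synthetic gene circuits. The plasmid therefore appears to supply a dCas9–gRNA complex as a "key" that acts on a circuit, although the record does not describe the exact mechanism.
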