Addgene plasmid #85946: pOP589
Purpose: pOP576 with gRNA key
Depositing lab: Timothy Lu. Depositing organization: Massachusetts Institute of Technology. Publication: Encryption and steganography of synthetic gene circuits. Purcell O, Wang J, Siuti P, Lu TK. Nat Commun. 2018 Nov 22;9(1):4942. doi: 10.1038/s41467-018-07144-7. PubMed 30467337.
Backbone
  Vector backbone: pDK46 derivative
  Vector type: Bacterial Expression
Growth in bacteria
  Bacterial resistance: Ampicillin, 100 μg/mL
  Growth temperature: 30°C
  Growth strain: DH5alpha
  Copy number: Low Copy
Gene/Insert
  Gene/Insert name: dCas9 and gRNA
  Cloning method: Gibson Cloning
  Sequencing primers: 5′ unknown; 3′ rrnB-T1-term-Rev
Terms and licenses: Academic/Nonprofit Terms; Industry Terms: Not Available to Industry
How to cite: pOP589 was a gift from Timothy Lu (Addgene plasmid # 85946 ; http://n2t.net/addgene:85946 ; RRID:Addgene_85946)
